Addgene plasmid #112416: pZNF134.1.0-gDNA
Purpose: CRISPR plasmid for expression of Cas9 and gRNA targeting human transcription factor ZNF134
Depositing lab: Kevin White. Depositing organization: University of Chicago.
Backbone
  Vector backbone: pX330
  Backbone manufacturer: Zhang lab (Addgene plasmid ID: 42230)
  Vector type: Mammalian Expression, CRISPR
Growth in bacteria
  Bacterial resistance: Ampicillin, 100 μg/mL
  Growth temperature: 37°C
  Growth strain: DH5alpha
  Copy number: High Copy
Gene/Insert
  Gene/Insert name: ZNF134
  gRNA/shRNA sequence: TCACACTGCAGGCAGGCTTT AGG
  Species: H. sapiens (human)
  Entrez Gene: ZNF134 (a.k.a. pHZ-15, MGC138499, MGC141970)
  Cloning method: Restriction Enzyme; 5′ cloning site BbsI (destroyed during cloning); 3′ cloning site BbsI (destroyed during cloning)
  Sequencing primers: 5′ hU6-F (5'-GAGGGCCTATTTCCCATGATT-3')
Terms and licenses: Academic/Nonprofit Terms; Industry Terms: Not Available to Industry
Depositor comments: gRNA sequence listed includes 20 nucleotide target sequence, followed by the uncloned PAM sequence. The PAM sequence is not present in the plasmid. Use with plasmid pZNF134-donor.
How to cite: pZNF134.1.0-gDNA was a gift from Kevin White (Addgene plasmid # 112416 ; http://n2t.net/addgene:112416 ; RRID:Addgene_112416)
