[The description below was written by a language model from this plasmid's Addgene catalogue record and pLannotate feature annotations shown in this document.]
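Description:
pZNF134.1.0-gDNA is a mammalian CRISPR expression plasmid built on the pX330 backbone, an all-in-one design that delivers both Streptococcus pyogenes Cas9 and a single guide RNA from one vector. It is propagated in E. coli as a high-copy plasmid through a ColE1/pUC-type origin and selected with ampicillin via the β-lactamase gene. An f1 phage origin, a single annotated AAV2 inverted terminal repeat, and short bom and rop fragments are also present as backbone remnants. The record lists no mammalian selection marker or fluorescent reporter.

The payload consists of two expression units. A human U6 RNA polymerase III promoter drives a guide RNA made up of a 20-nucleotide spacer targeting the human zinc-finger transcription factor gene ZNF134, fused to the S. pyogenes gRNA scaffold. The spacer was inserted between BbsI sites that were destroyed during cloning, and the PAM listed alongside the target in the record is genomic and is not carried in the plasmid. Cas9 is expressed from a hybrid promoter combining the CMV enhancer, the chicken β-actin promoter and a hybrid intron. Its coding sequence is annotated as adjoining N- and C-terminal portions that together form one continuous open reading frame, followed by a nucleoplasmin bipartite nuclear localization signal and a bovine growth hormone polyadenylation signal.

After transfection into human cells, the plasmid is meant to direct Cas9 cleavage at the ZNF134 locus. The depositor notes that it should be used together with a companion plasmid, pZNF134-donor, which implies a homology-directed knock-in strategy, although the record does not describe what the donor introduces.
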