Features (pLannotate 1.2.2; 18 found; start..end, strand, type, name):
     79..122     +  misc_RNA       gRNA scaffold (fragment): guide RNA scaffold for the Streptococcus pyogenes CRISPR/Cas9 system
    169..454     +  enhancer       CMV enhancer: human cytomegalovirus immediate early enhancer; contains an 18-bp deletion relative to the standard CMV enhancer
    456..703     +  promoter       chicken β-actin promoter: contains a 21-bp deletion relative to the standard chicken β-actin promoter
    704..931     +  intron         hybrid intron: hybrid between chicken β-actin (CBA) and minute virus of mice (MMV) introns (Gray et al., 2011)
   1069..2670    +  CDS            Cas9(N): N-terminal portion of Streptococcus pyogenes Cas9 (Zetsche et al., 2015)
   2671..5169    +  CDS            Cas9(C): C-terminal portion of Streptococcus pyogenes Cas9 (Zetsche et al., 2015)
   5170..5217    +  CDS            nucleoplasmin NLS: bipartite nuclear localization signal from nucleoplasmin
   5251..5362    +  polyA_signal   bGH poly(A) signal: bovine growth hormone polyadenylation signal
   5467..5607    +  repeat_region  AAV2 ITR: inverted terminal repeat of adeno-associated virus serotype 2 inverted
   5612..5663    -  misc_feature   bom (fragment): basis of mobility region from pBR322
   5682..6137    +  rep_origin     f1 ori (sequence partly withheld): f1 bacteriophage origin of replication; arrow indicates direction of (+) strand synthesis
   6138..6187    -  misc_feature   bom (fragment): basis of mobility region from pBR322
   6289..6324    -  CDS            rop (fragment): Rop protein, which maintains plasmids at low copy number; rop
   6419..6523    +  promoter       AmpR promoter: bla
   6524..7384    +  CDS            AmpR: β-lactamase; bla; confers resistance to ampicillin, carbenicillin, and related antibiotics
   7555..8143    +  rep_origin     ori: high-copy-number ColE1/pMB1/pBR322/pUC origin of replication
   8205..8445    +  promoter       U6 promoter: RNA polymerase III promoter for human U6 snRNA
   8475..72      +  misc_RNA       gRNA scaffold (across the origin): guide RNA scaffold for the Streptococcus pyogenes CRISPR/Cas9 system
>Addgene plasmid #112416 | pZNF134.1.0-gDNA | addgene full sequence | sequence record 230295 | Addgene NGS Result
TAGAGCTAGAAATAGCAAGTTAAAATAAGGCTAGTCCGTTATCAACTTGAAAAAGTGGCACCGAGTCGGT
GCTTTTTTGTTTTAGAGCTAGAAATAGCAAGTTAAAATAAGGCTAGTCCGTTTTTAGCGCGTGCGCCAAT
TCTGCAGACAAATGGCTCTAGAGGTACCCGTTACATAACTTACGGTAAATGGCCCGCCTGGCTGACCGCC
CAACGACCCCCGCCCATTGACGTCAATAGTAACGCCAATAGGGACTTTCCATTGACGTCAATGGGTGGAG
TATTTACGGTAAACTGCCCACTTGGCAGTACATCAAGTGTATCATATGCCAAGTACGCCCCCTATTGACG
TCAATGACGGTAAATGGCCCGCCTGGCATTGTGCCCAGTACATGACCTTATGGGACTTTCCTACTTGGCA
GTACATCTACGTATTAGTCATCGCTATTACCATGGTCGAGGTGAGCCCCACGTTCTGCTTCACTCTCCCC
ATCTCCCCCCCCTCCCCACCCCCAATTTTGTATTTATTTATTTTTTAATTATTTTGTGCAGCGATGGGGG
CGGGGGGGGGGGGCGAGGGGCGGGGCGGGGCGAGGCGGAGAGGTGCGGCGGCAGCCAATCAGAGCGGCGC
GCTCCGAAAGTTTCCTTTTATGGCGAGGCGGCGGCGGCGGCGGCCCTATAAAAAGCGAAGCGCGCGGCGG
GCGGGAGTCGCTGCGCGCTGCCTTCGCCCCGTGCCCCGCTCCGCCGCCGCCTCGCGCCGCCCGCCCCGGC
TCTGACTGACCGCGTTACTCCCACAGGTGAGCGGGCGGGACGGCCCTTCTCCTCCGGGCTGTAATTAGCT
GAGCAAGAGGTAAGGGTTTAAGGGATGGTTGGTTGGTGGGGTATTAATGTTTAATTACCTGGAGCACCTG
CCTGAAATCACTTTTTTTCAGGTTGGACCGGTGCCACCATGGACTATAAGGACCACGACGGAGACTACAA
GGATCATGATATTGATTACAAAGACGATGACGATAAGATGGCCCCAAAGAAGAAGCGGAAGGTCGGTATC
CACGGAGTCCCAGCAGCCGACAAGAAGTACAGCATCGGCCTGGACATCGGCACCAACTCTGTGGGCTGGG
CCGTGATCACCGACGAGTACAAGGTGCCCAGCAAGAAATTCAAGGTGCTGGGCAACACCGACCGGCACAG
CATCAAGAAGAACCTGATCGGAGCCCTGCTGTTCGACAGCGGCGAAACAGCCGAGGCCACCCGGCTGAAG
AGAACCGCCAGAAGAAGATACACCAGACGGAAGAACCGGATCTGCTATCTGCAAGAGATCTTCAGCAACG
AGATGGCCAAGGTGGACGACAGCTTCTTCCACAGACTGGAAGAGTCCTTCCTGGTGGAAGAGGATAAGAA
GCACGAGCGGCACCCCATCTTCGGCAACATCGTGGACGAGGTGGCCTACCACGAGAAGTACCCCACCATC
TACCACCTGAGAAAGAAACTGGTGGACAGCACCGACAAGGCCGACCTGCGGCTGATCTATCTGGCCCTGG
CCCACATGATCAAGTTCCGGGGCCACTTCCTGATCGAGGGCGACCTGAACCCCGACAACAGCGACGTGGA
CAAGCTGTTCATCCAGCTGGTGCAGACCTACAACCAGCTGTTCGAGGAAAACCCCATCAACGCCAGCGGC
GTGGACGCCAAGGCCATCCTGTCTGCCAGACTGAGCAAGAGCAGACGGCTGGAAAATCTGATCGCCCAGC
TGCCCGGCGAGAAGAAGAATGGCCTGTTCGGAAACCTGATTGCCCTGAGCCTGGGCCTGACCCCCAACTT
CAAGAGCAACTTCGACCTGGCCGAGGATGCCAAACTGCAGCTGAGCAAGGACACCTACGACGACGACCTG
GACAACCTGCTGGCCCAGATCGGCGACCAGTACGCCGACCTGTTTCTGGCCGCCAAGAACCTGTCCGACG
CCATCCTGCTGAGCGACATCCTGAGAGTGAACACCGAGATCACCAAGGCCCCCCTGAGCGCCTCTATGAT
CAAGAGATACGACGAGCACCACCAGGACCTGACCCTGCTGAAAGCTCTCGTGCGGCAGCAGCTGCCTGAG
AAGTACAAAGAGATTTTCTTCGACCAGAGCAAGAACGGCTACGCCGGCTACATTGACGGCGGAGCCAGCC
AGGAAGAGTTCTACAAGTTCATCAAGCCCATCCTGGAAAAGATGGACGGCACCGAGGAACTGCTCGTGAA
GCTGAACAGAGAGGACCTGCTGCGGAAGCAGCGGACCTTCGACAACGGCAGCATCCCCCACCAGATCCAC
CTGGGAGAGCTGCACGCCATTCTGCGGCGGCAGGAAGATTTTTACCCATTCCTGAAGGACAACCGGGAAA
AGATCGAGAAGATCCTGACCTTCCGCATCCCCTACTACGTGGGCCCTCTGGCCAGGGGAAACAGCAGATT
CGCCTGGATGACCAGAAAGAGCGAGGAAACCATCACCCCCTGGAACTTCGAGGAAGTGGTGGACAAGGGC
GCTTCCGCCCAGAGCTTCATCGAGCGGATGACCAACTTCGATAAGAACCTGCCCAACGAGAAGGTGCTGC
CCAAGCACAGCCTGCTGTACGAGTACTTCACCGTGTATAACGAGCTGACCAAAGTGAAATACGTGACCGA
GGGAATGAGAAAGCCCGCCTTCCTGAGCGGCGAGCAGAAAAAGGCCATCGTGGACCTGCTGTTCAAGACC
AACCGGAAAGTGACCGTGAAGCAGCTGAAAGAGGACTACTTCAAGAAAATCGAGTGCTTCGACTCCGTGG
AAATCTCCGGCGTGGAAGATCGGTTCAACGCCTCCCTGGGCACATACCACGATCTGCTGAAAATTATCAA
GGACAAGGACTTCCTGGACAATGAGGAAAACGAGGACATTCTGGAAGATATCGTGCTGACCCTGACACTG
TTTGAGGACAGAGAGATGATCGAGGAACGGCTGAAAACCTATGCCCACCTGTTCGACGACAAAGTGATGA
AGCAGCTGAAGCGGCGGAGATACACCGGCTGGGGCAGGCTGAGCCGGAAGCTGATCAACGGCATCCGGGA
CAAGCAGTCCGGCAAGACAATCCTGGATTTCCTGAAGTCCGACGGCTTCGCCAACAGAAACTTCATGCAG
CTGATCCACGACGACAGCCTGACCTTTAAAGAGGACATCCAGAAAGCCCAGGTGTCCGGCCAGGGCGATA
GCCTGCACGAGCACATTGCCAATCTGGCCGGCAGCCCCGCCATTAAGAAGGGCATCCTGCAGACAGTGAA
GGTGGTGGACGAGCTCGTGAAAGTGATGGGCCGGCACAAGCCCGAGAACATCGTGATCGAAATGGCCAGA
GAGAACCAGACCACCCAGAAGGGACAGAAGAACAGCCGCGAGAGAATGAAGCGGATCGAAGAGGGCATCA
AAGAGCTGGGCAGCCAGATCCTGAAAGAACACCCCGTGGAAAACACCCAGCTGCAGAACGAGAAGCTGTA
CCTGTACTACCTGCAGAATGGGCGGGATATGTACGTGGACCAGGAACTGGACATCAACCGGCTGTCCGAC
TACGATGTGGACCATATCGTGCCTCAGAGCTTTCTGAAGGACGACTCCATCGACAACAAGGTGCTGACCA
GAAGCGACAAGAACCGGGGCAAGAGCGACAACGTGCCCTCCGAAGAGGTCGTGAAGAAGATGAAGAACTA
CTGGCGGCAGCTGCTGAACGCCAAGCTGATTACCCAGAGAAAGTTCGACAATCTGACCAAGGCCGAGAGA
GGCGGCCTGAGCGAACTGGATAAGGCCGGCTTCATCAAGAGACAGCTGGTGGAAACCCGGCAGATCACAA
AGCACGTGGCACAGATCCTGGACTCCCGGATGAACACTAAGTACGACGAGAATGACAAGCTGATCCGGGA
AGTGAAAGTGATCACCCTGAAGTCCAAGCTGGTGTCCGATTTCCGGAAGGATTTCCAGTTTTACAAAGTG
CGCGAGATCAACAACTACCACCACGCCCACGACGCCTACCTGAACGCCGTCGTGGGAACCGCCCTGATCA
AAAAGTACCCTAAGCTGGAAAGCGAGTTCGTGTACGGCGACTACAAGGTGTACGACGTGCGGAAGATGAT
CGCCAAGAGCGAGCAGGAAATCGGCAAGGCTACCGCCAAGTACTTCTTCTACAGCAACATCATGAACTTT
TTCAAGACCGAGATTACCCTGGCCAACGGCGAGATCCGGAAGCGGCCTCTGATCGAGACAAACGGCGAAA
CCGGGGAGATCGTGTGGGATAAGGGCCGGGATTTTGCCACCGTGCGGAAAGTGCTGAGCATGCCCCAAGT
GAATATCGTGAAAAAGACCGAGGTGCAGACAGGCGGCTTCAGCAAAGAGTCTATCCTGCCCAAGAGGAAC
AGCGATAAGCTGATCGCCAGAAAGAAGGACTGGGACCCTAAGAAGTACGGCGGCTTCGACAGCCCCACCG
TGGCCTATTCTGTGCTGGTGGTGGCCAAAGTGGAAAAGGGCAAGTCCAAGAAACTGAAGAGTGTGAAAGA
GCTGCTGGGGATCACCATCATGGAAAGAAGCAGCTTCGAGAAGAATCCCATCGACTTTCTGGAAGCCAAG
GGCTACAAAGAAGTGAAAAAGGACCTGATCATCAAGCTGCCTAAGTACTCCCTGTTCGAGCTGGAAAACG
GCCGGAAGAGAATGCTGGCCTCTGCCGGCGAACTGCAGAAGGGAAACGAACTGGCCCTGCCCTCCAAATA
TGTGAACTTCCTGTACCTGGCCAGCCACTATGAGAAGCTGAAGGGCTCCCCCGAGGATAATGAGCAGAAA
CAGCTGTTTGTGGAACAGCACAAGCACTACCTGGACGAGATCATCGAGCAGATCAGCGAGTTCTCCAAGA
GAGTGATCCTGGCCGACGCTAATCTGGACAAAGTGCTGTCCGCCTACAACAAGCACCGGGATAAGCCCAT
CAGAGAGCAGGCCGAGAATATCATCCACCTGTTTACCCTGACCAATCTGGGAGCCCCTGCCGCCTTCAAG
TACTTTGACACCACCATCGACCGGAAGAGGTACACCAGCACCAAAGAGGTGCTGGACGCCACCCTGATCC
ACCAGAGCATCACCGGCCTGTACGAGACACGGATCGACCTGTCTCAGCTGGGAGGCGACAAAAGGCCGGC
GGCCACGAAAAAGGCCGGCCAGGCAAAAAAGAAAAAGTAAGAATTCCTAGAGCTCGCTGATCAGCCTCGA
CTGTGCCTTCTAGTTGCCAGCCATCTGTTGTTTGCCCCTCCCCCGTGCCTTCCTTGACCCTGGAAGGTGC
CACTCCCACTGTCCTTTCCTAATAAAATGAGGAAATTGCATCGCATTGTCTGAGTAGGTGTCATTCTATT
CTGGGGGGTGGGGTGGGGCAGGACAGCAAGGGGGAGGATTGGGAAGAGAATAGCAGGCATGCTGGGGAGC
GGCCGCAGGAACCCCTAGTGATGGAGTTGGCCACTCCCTCTCTGCGCGCTCGCTCGCTCACTGAGGCCGG
GCGACCAAAGGTCGCCCGACGCCCGGGCTTTGCCCGGGCGGCCTCAGTGAGCGAGCGAGCGCGCAGCTGC
CTGCAGGGGCGCCTGATGCGGTATTTTCTCCTTACGCATCTGTGCGGTATTTCACACCGCATA
[95 nt withheld, positions 5664-5758]
T
[46 nt withheld, positions 5760-5805]
C
[141 nt withheld, positions 5807-5947]
CCTTTGACGTTGGAGTCCACGTTCTTT
[37 nt withheld, positions 5975-6011]
ACTCTATCTCGGGCTATTCTTTTGATTTATAAGGGATTTTGCCGATTTCGGTCTATTGGTTAAAAAATGA
GCTGATTTAACAAAAATTTAACGCGAATTTTAACAAAATATTAACGTTTACAATTTTATGGTGCACTCTC
AGTACAATCTGCTCTGATGCCGCATAGTTAAGCCAGCCCCGACACCCGCCAACACCCGCTGACGCGCCCT
GACGGGCTTGTCTGCTCCCGGCATCCGCTTACAGACAAGCTGTGACCGTCTCCGGGAGCTGCATGTGTCA
GAGGTTTTCACCGTCATCACCGAAACGCGCGAGACGAAAGGGCCTCGTGATACGCCTATTTTTATAGGTT
AATGTCATGATAATAATGGTTTCTTAGACGTCAGGTGGCACTTTTCGGGGAAATGTGCGCGGAACCCCTA
TTTGTTTATTTTTCTAAATACATTCAAATATGTATCCGCTCATGAGACAATAACCCTGATAAATGCTTCA
ATAATATTGAAAAAGGAAGAGTATGAGTATTCAACATTTCCGTGTCGCCCTTATTCCCTTTTTTGCGGCA
TTTTGCCTTCCTGTTTTTGCTCACCCAGAAACGCTGGTGAAAGTAAAAGATGCTGAAGATCAGTTGGGTG
CACGAGTGGGTTACATCGAACTGGATCTCAACAGCGGTAAGATCCTTGAGAGTTTTCGCCCCGAAGAACG
TTTTCCAATGATGAGCACTTTTAAAGTTCTGCTATGTGGCGCGGTATTATCCCGTATTGACGCCGGGCAA
GAGCAACTCGGTCGCCGCATACACTATTCTCAGAATGACTTGGTTGAGTACTCACCAGTCACAGAAAAGC
ATCTTACGGATGGCATGACAGTAAGAGAATTATGCAGTGCTGCCATAACCATGAGTGATAACACTGCGGC
CAACTTACTTCTGACAACGATCGGAGGACCGAAGGAGCTAACCGCTTTTTTGCACAACATGGGGGATCAT
GTAACTCGCCTTGATCGTTGGGAACCGGAGCTGAATGAAGCCATACCAAACGACGAGCGTGACACCACGA
TGCCTGTAGCAATGGCAACAACGTTGCGCAAACTATTAACTGGCGAACTACTTACTCTAGCTTCCCGGCA
ACAATTAATAGACTGGATGGAGGCGGATAAAGTTGCAGGACCACTTCTGCGCTCGGCCCTTCCGGCTGGC
TGGTTTATTGCTGATAAATCTGGAGCCGGTGAGCGTGGAAGCCGCGGTATCATTGCAGCACTGGGGCCAG
ATGGTAAGCCCTCCCGTATCGTAGTTATCTACACGACGGGGAGTCAGGCAACTATGGATGAACGAAATAG
ACAGATCGCTGAGATAGGTGCCTCACTGATTAAGCATTGGTAACTGTCAGACCAAGTTTACTCATATATA
CTTTAGATTGATTTAAAACTTCATTTTTAATTTAAAAGGATCTAGGTGAAGATCCTTTTTGATAATCTCA
TGACCAAAATCCCTTAACGTGAGTTTTCGTTCCACTGAGCGTCAGACCCCGTAGAAAAGATCAAAGGATC
TTCTTGAGATCCTTTTTTTCTGCGCGTAATCTGCTGCTTGCAAACAAAAAAACCACCGCTACCAGCGGTG
GTTTGTTTGCCGGATCAAGAGCTACCAACTCTTTTTCCGAAGGTAACTGGCTTCAGCAGAGCGCAGATAC
CAAATACTGTTCTTCTAGTGTAGCCGTAGTTAGGCCACCACTTCAAGAACTCTGTAGCACCGCCTACATA
CCTCGCTCTGCTAATCCTGTTACCAGTGGCTGCTGCCAGTGGCGATAAGTCGTGTCTTACCGGGTTGGAC
TCAAGACGATAGTTACCGGATAAGGCGCAGCGGTCGGGCTGAACGGGGGGTTCGTGCACACAGCCCAGCT
TGGAGCGAACGACCTACACCGAACTGAGATACCTACAGCGTGAGCTATGAGAAAGCGCCACGCTTCCCGA
AGGGAGAAAGGCGGACAGGTATCCGGTAAGCGGCAGGGTCGGAACAGGAGAGCGCACGAGGGAGCTTCCA
GGGGGAAACGCCTGGTATCTTTATAGTCCTGTCGGGTTTCGCCACCTCTGACTTGAGCGTCGATTTTTGT
GATGCTCGTCAGGGGGGCGGAGCCTATGGAAAAACGCCAGCAACGCGGCCTTTTTACGGTTCCTGGCCTT
TTGCTGGCCTTTTGCTCACATGTGAGGGCCTATTTCCCATGATTCCTTCATATTTGCATATACGATACAA
GGCTGTTAGAGAGATAATTGGAATTAATTTGACTGTAAACACAAAGATATTAGTACAAAATACGTGACGT
AGAAAGTAATAATTTCTTGGGTAGTTTGCAGTTTTAAAATTATGTTTTAAAATGGACTATCATATGCTTA
CCGTAACTTGAAAGTATTTCGATTTCTTGGCTTTATATATCTTGTGGAAAGGACGAAACACCGTCACACT
GCAGGCAGGCTTTGTTT
